>Addgene plasmid #39221 | p2Bac.Flag.p34 | addgene partial sequence | sequence record 50515 | polyhedrin_fwd
AAAAAAACCTATAAATATTCCGGATTATTCATACCGTCCCACCATCGGGCGTGCTAGCGGATCCGAGCTC
GAGATCTGCAGCTGATGGACTATAAAGACGATGACGACAAGGTTTCAGACGAAGATGAATTGAATCTTCT
GGTTATTGTAGTTGATGCCAACCCAATTTGGTGGGGAAAGCAAGCATTAAAGGAATCTCAGTTCACTTTA
TCCAAATGCATAGATGCCGTGATGGTGCTGGGAAATTCGCATTTATTCATGAATCGTTCCAACAAACTTG
CTGTGATAGCAAGTCACATTCAAGAAAGCCGATTCTTATATCCTGGAAAGAATGGCAGACTTGGAGACTT
CTTCGGAGACCCTGGCAACCCTCCTGAATTTAATCCCTCTGGGAGTAAAGATGGAAAATACGAACTTTTA
ACCTCAGCAAATGAAGTTATTGTTGAAGAGATTAAAGATCTAATGACCAAAAGTGACATAAAGGGTCAAC
ATACAGAAACTTTGCTGGCAGGATCCCTGGCCAAAGCCCTTTGCTACATTCATAGAATGAACAAGGAAGT
TAAAGACAATCAGGAAATGAAATCAAGGATATTGGTGATTAAGGCTGCAGAAGACAGTGCGTTGCAGTAT
ATGAACTTCATGAATGTCATCTTTGCAGCACAGAAACAGAATATTTTGATTGATGCCTGTGTTTTAGACT
CCGACTCA
