[The description below was written by a language model from this plasmid's Addgene catalogue record.]
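Description:
p2Bac.Flag.p34 is an insect-cell expression plasmid built on the commercial p2Bac backbone, a baculovirus transfer vector of about 7.1 kb, which reaches roughly 8.1 kb with the insert. In bacteria it is maintained as a high-copy plasmid under ampicillin selection. The record does not include a feature table, so the origin of replication, the flanking baculoviral sequences and any other backbone elements are not itemised. Transfer vectors of this type are normally used to move an expression cassette into a baculovirus genome by recombination in insect cells, producing recombinant virus for protein production.

The payload is an approximately 1 kb insert encoding human p34, the product of GTF2H3 and a 34 kDa subunit of the general transcription factor TFIIH (also known as BTF2). It was cloned between PvuII and HindIII sites; whether those sites survived cloning is not recorded. Expression is driven by the polyhedrin promoter (Pph), a very late baculoviral promoter that gives strong expression in infected insect cells. The protein carries an N-terminal Flag epitope, which allows detection and affinity purification with anti-Flag antibodies. p2Bac is generally known as a dual-promoter vector, but the record lists only this single insert and says nothing about a second expression position.

The record does not state a specific purpose. The design is consistent with producing Flag-tagged p34 in insect cells, either alone or with other TFIIH subunits supplied by co-infection, for biochemical work on transcription initiation and nucleotide excision repair, the processes in which TFIIH acts.
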