Addgene plasmid #39221: p2Bac.Flag.p34
Depositing lab: Aziz Sancar. Depositing organization: University of North Carolina at Chapel Hill.
Backbone
  Vector backbone: p2Bac
  Backbone manufacturer: Invitrogen
  Backbone size w/o insert (bp): 7125
  Total vector size (bp): 8123
  Vector type: Insect Expression
Growth in bacteria
  Bacterial resistance: Ampicillin, 100 μg/mL
  Growth temperature: 37°C
  Growth strain: DH5alpha
  Copy number: High Copy
Gene/Insert
  Gene/Insert name: p34 (alt names: GTF2H3; general transcription factor IIH, polypeptide 3, 34kDa; BTF2)
  Species: H. sapiens (human)
  Insert size (bp): 1000
  GenBank ID: NM_001516.3
  Entrez Gene: GTF2H3 (a.k.a. BTF2, P34, TFB4, TFIIH)
  Promoter: Pph
  Tag / fusion protein: Flag (N terminal on insert)
  Cloning method: Restriction Enzyme; 5′ cloning site PvuII (unknown if destroyed); 3′ cloning site HindIII (unknown if destroyed)
  Sequencing primers: 5′ polyhedrin_fwd; 3′ polyhedrin_rev
Terms and licenses: Academic/Nonprofit Terms; Industry Terms: Not Available to Industry
How to cite: p2Bac.Flag.p34 was a gift from Aziz Sancar (Addgene plasmid # 39221 ; http://n2t.net/addgene:39221 ; RRID:Addgene_39221)
